>Addgene plasmid #185481 | MAC3-tag-C | addgene full sequence | sequence record 366629 | Addgene NGS Result
GACATTGATTATTGACTAGTTATTAATAGTAATCAATTACGGGGTCATTAGTTCATAGCCCATATATGGA
GTTCCGCGTTACATAACTTACGGTAAATGGCCCGCCTGGCTGACCGCCCAACGACCCCCGCCCATTGACG
TCAATAATGACGTATGTTCCCATAGTAACGCCAATAGGGACTTTCCATTGACGTCAATGGGTGGAGTATT
TACGGTAAACTGCCCACTTGGCAGTACATCAAGTGTATCATATGCCAAGTACGCCCCCTATTGACGTCAA
TGACGGTAAATGGCCCGCCTGGCATTATGCCCAGTACATGACCTTATGGGACTTTCCTACTTGGCAGTAC
ATCTACGTATTAGTCATCGCTATTACCATGGTGATGCGGTTTTGGCAGTACATCAATGGGCGTGGATAGC
GGTTTGACTCACGGGGATTTCCAAGTCTCCACCCCATTGACGTCAATGGGAGTTTGTTTTGGCACCAAAA
TCAACGGGACTTTCCAAAATGTCGTAACAACTCCGCCCCATTGACGCAAATGGGCGGTAGGCGTGTACGG
TGGGAGGTCTATATAAGCAGAGCTCTCCCTATCAGTGATAGAGATCTCCCTATCAGTGATAGAGATCGTC
GACGAGCTCGTTTAGTGAACCGTCAGATCGCCTGGAGACGCCATCCACGCTGTTTTGACCTCCATAGAAG
ACACCGGGACCGATCCAGCCTCCGGACTCTAGCGTTTAAACTTAAGCTTGGTACCGAGCTCGGATCCACT
AGTCCAGTGTGGTGGAATTCTGCAGATATCAACAAGTTTGTACAAAAAAGCTGAACGAGAAACGTAAAAT
GATATAAATATCAATATATTAAATTAGATTTTGCATAAAAAACAGACTACATAATACTGTAAAACACAAC
ATATCCAGTCACTATGGCGGCCGCATTAGGCACCCCAGGCTTTACACTTTATGCTTCCGGCTCGTATAAT
GTGTGGATTTTGAGTTAGGATCCGTCGAGATTTTCAGGAGCTAAGGAAGCTAAAATGGAGAAAAAAATCA
CTGGATATACCACCGTTGATATATCCCAATGGCATCGTAAAGAACATTTTGAGGCATTTCAGTCAGTTGC
TCAATGTACCTATAACCAGACCGTTCAGCTGGATATTACGGCCTTTTTAAAGACCGTAAAGAAAAATAAG
CACAAGTTTTATCCGGCCTTTATTCACATTCTTGCCCGCCTGATGAATGCTCATCCGGAATTCCGTATGG
CAATGAAAGACGGTGAGCTGGTGATATGGGATAGTGTTCACCCTTGTTACACCGTTTTCCATGAGCAAAC
TGAAACGTTTTCATCGCTCTGGAGTGAATACCACGACGATTTCCGGCAGTTTCTACACATATATTCGCAA
GATGTGGCGTGTTACGGTGAAAACCTGGCCTATTTCCCTAAAGGGTTTATTGAGAATATGTTTTTCGTCT
CAGCCAATCCCTGGGTGAGTTTCACCAGTTTTGATTTAAACGTGGCCAATATGGACAACTTCTTCGCCCC
CGTTTTCACCATGGGCAAATATTATACGCAAGGCGACAAGGTGCTGATGCCGCTGGCGATTCAGGTTCAT
CATGCCGTTTGTGATGGCTTCCATGTCGGCAGAATGCTTAATGAATTACAACAGTACTGCGATGAGTGGC
AGGGCGGGGCGTAAAGATCTGGATCCGGCTTACTAAAAGCCAGATAACAGTATGCGTATTTGCGCGCTGA
TTTTTGCGGTATAAGAATATATACTGATATGTATACCCGAAGTATGTCAAAAAGAGGTATGCTATGAAGC
AGCGTATTACAGTGACAGTTGACAGCGACAGCTATCAGTTGCTCAAGGCATATATGATGTCAATATCTCC
GGTCTGGTAAGCACAACCATGCAGAATGAAGCCCGTCGTCTGCGTGCCGAACGCTGGAAAGCGGAAAATC
AGGAAGGGATGGCTGAGGTCGCCCGGTTTATTGAAATGAACGGCTCTTTTGCTGACGAGAACAGGGGCTG
GTGAAATGCAGTTTAAGGTTTACACCTATAAAAGAGAGAGCCGTTATCGTCTGTTTGTGGATGTACAGAG
TGATATTATTGACACGCCCGGGCGACGGATGGTGATCCCCCTGGCCAGTGCACGTCTGCTGTCAGATAAA
GTCTCCCGTGAACTTTACCCGGTGGTGCATATCGGGGATGAAAGCTGGCGCATGATGACCACCGATATGG
CCAGTGTGCCGGTCTCCGTTATCGGGGAAGAAGTGGCTGATCTCAGCCACCGCGAAAATGACATCAAAAA
CGCCATTAACCTGATGTTCTGGGGAATATAAATGTCAGGCTCCCTTATACACAGCCAGTCTGCAGGTCGA
CCATAGTGACTGGATATGTTGTGTTTTACAGTATTATGTAGTCTGTTTTTTATGCAAAATCTAATTTAAT
ATATTGATATTTATATCATTTTACGTTTCTCGTTCAGCTTTCTTGTACAAAGTGGTTGATATCAAGGCCG
CCGACATCACCAGCCTGTACAAGAAAGTGGGGTGGAGCCATCCCCAGTTCGAGAAGGGCGGAGGATCTGG
CGGCGGAAGCGGCGGAGGAAGCTGGTCCCACCCTCAGTTTGAGAAAGGCACCGAGCTGGGCAGCACCATG
GCCAGCTACCCCTACGACGTGCCCGACTACGCCGACTTCAAGAACCTGATCTGGCTGAAGGAGGTGGACA
GCACCCAGGAGAGACTGAAGGAGTGGAACGTGTCCTACGGCACCGCCCTGGTGGCCGACAGACAGACCAA
GGGCAGAGGCGGCCCGGGCAGAAAGTGGCTGAGCCAGGAGGGCGGCCTGTACTTCAGCTTCCTGCTGAAC
CCCAAGGAGTTCGAGAACCTGCTGCAGCTGCCCCTGGTGCTGGGCCTGAGCGTGAGCGAGGCCCTGGAGG
AGATCACCGAGATCCCCTTCAGCCTGAAGTGGCCCAACGACGTGTACTTCCAGGAGAAGAAGGTGAGCGG
CGTGCTGTGCGAGCTGAGCAAGGACAAGCTGATCGTGGGCATCGGCATCAACGTGAACCAGAGAGAGATC
CCCGAGGAGATCAAGGACAGAGCCACCACCCTGTACGAGATCACCGGCAAGGACTGGGACAGAAAGGAGG
TGCTGCTGAAGGTGCTGAAGAGAATCAGCGAGAACCTGAAGAAGTTCAAGGAGAAGTGATGACTCGAGTC
TAGAGGGCCCGTTTAAACCCGCTGATCAGCCTCGACTGTGCCTTCTAGTTGCCAGCCATCTGTTGTTTGC
CCCTCCCCCGTGCCTTCCTTGACCCTGGAAGGTGCCACTCCCACTGTCCTTTCCTAATAAAATGAGGAAA
TTGCATCGCATTGTCTGAGTAGGTGTCATTCTATTCTGGGGGGTGGGGTGGGGCAGGACAGCAAGGGGGA
GGATTGGGAAGACAATAGCAGGCATGCTGGGGATGCGGTGGGCTCTATGGCTTCTGAGGCGGAAAGAACC
AGCTGGGGCTCTAGGGGGTATCCCC
[124 nt withheld, positions 3526-3649]
C
[91 nt withheld, positions 3651-3741]
AGGGTGATGGTTCACGTACCTAGAAGTTCCTATTCCGAAGTTCCTATTCTCTAGAAAGTATAGGAACTTC
CTTGGCCAAAAAGCCTGAACTCACCGCGACGTCTGTCGAGAAGTTTCTGATCGAAAAGTTCGACAGCGTC
TCCGACCTGATGCAGCTCTCGGAGGGCGAAGAATCTCGTGCTTTCAGCTTCGATGTAGGAGGGCGTGGAT
ATGTCCTGCGGGTAAATAGCTGCGCCGATGGTTTCTACAAAGATCGTTATGTTTATCGGCACTTTGCATC
GGCCGCGCTCCCGATTCCGGAAGTGCTTGACATTGGGGAATTCAGCGAGAGCCTGACCTATTGCATCTCC
CGCCGTGCACAGGGTGTCACGTTGCAAGACCTGCCTGAAACCGAACTGCCCGCTGTTCTGCAGCCGGTCG
CGGAGGCCATGGATGCGATCGCTGCGGCCGATCTTAGCCAGACGAGCGGGTTCGGCCCATTCGGACCGCA
AGGAATCGGTCAATACACTACATGGCGTGATTTCATATGCGCGATTGCTGATCCCCATGTGTATCACTGG
CAAACTGTGATGGACGACACCGTCAGTGCGTCCGTCGCGCAGGCTCTCGATGAGCTGATGCTTTGGGCCG
AGGACTGCCCCGAAGTCCGGCACCTCGTGCACGCGGATTTCGGCTCCAACAATGTCCTGACGGACAATGG
CCGCATAACAGCGGTCATTGACTGGAGCGAGGCGATGTTCGGGGATTCCCAATACGAGGTCGCCAACATC
TTCTTCTGGAGGCCGTGGTTGGCTTGTATGGAGCAGCAGACGCGCTACTTCGAGCGGAGGCATCCGGAGC
TTGCAGGATCGCCGCGGCTCCGGGCGTATATGCTCCGCATTGGTCTTGACCAACTCTATCAGAGCTTGGT
TGACGGCAATTTCGATGATGCAGCTTGGGCGCAGGGTCGATGCGACGCAATCGTCCGATCCGGAGCCGGG
ACTGTCGGGCGTACACAAATCGCCCGCAGAAGCGCGGCCGTCTGGACCGATGGCTGTGTAGAAGTACTCG
CCGATAGTGGAAACCGACGCCCCAGCACTCGTCCGAGGGCAAAGGAATAGCACGTACTACGAGATTTCGA
TTCCACCGCCGCCTTCTATGAAAGGTTGGGCTTCGGAATCGTTTTCCGGGACGCCGGCTGGATGATCCTC
CAGCGCGGGGATCTCATGCTGGAGTTCTTCGCCCACCCCAACTTGTTTATTGCAGCTTATAATGGTTACA
AATAAAGCAATAGCATCACAAATTTCACAAATAAAGCATTTTTTTCACTGCATTCTAGTTGTGGTTTGTC
CAAACTCATCAATGTATCTTATCATGTCTGTATACCGTCGACCTCTAGCTAGAGCTTGGCGTAATCATGG
TCATAGCTGTTTCCTGTGTGAAATTGTTATCCGCTCACAATTCCACACAACATACGAGCCGGAAGCATAA
AGTGTAAAGCCTGGGGTGCCTAATGAGTGAGCTAACTCACATTAATTGCGTTGCGCTCACTGCCCGCTTT
CCAGTCGGGAAACCTGTCGTGCCAGCTGCATTAATGAATCGGCCAACGCGCGGGGAGAGGCGGTTTGCGT
ATTGGGCGCTCTTCCGCTTCCTCGCTCACTGACTCGCTGCGCTCGGTCGTTCGGCTGCGGCGAGCGGTAT
CAGCTCACTCAAAGGCGGTAATACGGTTATCCACAGAATCAGGGGATAACGCAGGAAAGAACATGTGAGC
AAAAGGCCAGCAAAAGGCCAGGAACCGTAAAAAGGCCGCGTTGCTGGCGTTTTTCCATAGGCTCCGCCCC
CCTGACGAGCATCACAAAAATCGACGCTCAAGTCAGAGGTGGCGAAACCCGACAGGACTATAAAGATACC
AGGCGTTTCCCCCTGGAAGCTCCCTCGTGCGCTCTCCTGTTCCGACCCTGCCGCTTACCGGATACCTGTC
CGCCTTTCTCCCTTCGGGAAGCGTGGCGCTTTCTCATAGCTCACGCTGTAGGTATCTCAGTTCGGTGTAG
GTCGTTCGCTCCAAGCTGGGCTGTGTGCACGAACCCCCCGTTCAGCCCGACCGCTGCGCCTTATCCGGTA
ACTATCGTCTTGAGTCCAACCCGGTAAGACACGACTTATCGCCACTGGCAGCAGCCACTGGTAACAGGAT
TAGCAGAGCGAGGTATGTAGGCGGTGCTACAGAGTTCTTGAAGTGGTGGCCTAACTACGGCTACACTAGA
AGAACAGTATTTGGTATCTGCGCTCTGCTGAAGCCAGTTACCTTCGGAAAAAGAGTTGGTAGCTCTTGAT
CCGGCAAACAAACCACCGCTGGTAGCGGTGGTTTTTTTGTTTGCAAGCAGCAGATTACGCGCAGAAAAAA
AGGATCTCAAGAAGATCCTTTGATCTTTTCTACGGGGTCTGACGCTCAGTGGAACGAAAACTCACGTTAA
GGGATTTTGGTCATGAGATTATCAAAAAGGATCTTCACCTAGATCCTTTTAAATTAAAAATGAAGTTTTA
AATCAATCTAAAGTATATATGAGTAAACTTGGTCTGACAGTTACCAATGCTTAATCAGTGAGGCACCTAT
CTCAGCGATCTGTCTATTTCGTTCATCCATAGTTGCCTGACTCCCCGTCGTGTAGATAACTACGATACGG
GAGGGCTTACCATCTGGCCCCAGTGCTGCAATGATACCGCGAGACCCACGCTCACCGGCTCCAGATTTAT
CAGCAATAAACCAGCCAGCCGGAAGGGCCGAGCGCAGAAGTGGTCCTGCAACTTTATCCGCCTCCATCCA
GTCTATTAATTGTTGCCGGGAAGCTAGAGTAAGTAGTTCGCCAGTTAATAGTTTGCGCAACGTTGTTGCC
ATTGCTACAGGCATCGTGGTGTCACGCTCGTCGTTTGGTATGGCTTCATTCAGCTCCGGTTCCCAACGAT
CAAGGCGAGTTACATGATCCCCCATGTTGTGCAAAAAAGCGGTTAGCTCCTTCGGTCCTCCGATCGTTGT
CAGAAGTAAGTTGGCCGCAGTGTTATCACTCATGGTTATGGCAGCACTGCATAATTCTCTTACTGTCATG
CCATCCGTAAGATGCTTTTCTGTGACTGGTGAGTACTCAACCAAGTCATTCTGAGAATAGTGTATGCGGC
GACCGAGTTGCTCTTGCCCGGCGTCAATACGGGATAATACCGCGCCACATAGCAGAACTTTAAAAGTGCT
CATCATTGGAAAACGTTCTTCGGGGCGAAAACTCTCAAGGATCTTACCGCTGTTGAGATCCAGTTCGATG
TAACCCACTCGTGCACCCAACTGATCTTCAGCATCTTTTACTTTCACCAGCGTTTCTGGGTGAGCAAAAA
CAGGAAGGCAAAATGCCGCAAAAAAGGGAATAAGGGCGACACGGAAATGTTGAATACTCATACTCTTCCT
TTTTCAATATTATTGAAGCATTTATCAGGGTTATTGTCTCATGAGCGGATACATATTTGAATGTATTTAG
AAAAATAAACAAATAGGGGTTCCGCGCACATTTCCCCGAAAAGTGCCACCTGACGTCGACGGATCGGGAG
ATCTCCCGATCCCCTATGGTGCACTCTCAGTACAATCTGCTCTGATGCCGCATAGTTAAGCCAGTATCTG
CTCCCTGCTTGTGTGTTGGAGGTCGCTGAGTAGTGCGCGAGCAAAATTTAAGCTACAACAAGGCAAGGCT
TGACCGACAATTGCATGAAGAATCTGCTTAGGGTTAGGCGTTTTGCGCTGCTTCGCGATGTACGGGCCAG
ATATACGCGTT
Features (pLannotate 1.2.2; 28 found; start..end, strand, type, name):
      1..380     +  enhancer       CMV enhancer: human cytomegalovirus immediate early enhancer
    381..584     +  promoter       CMV promoter: human cytomegalovirus (CMV) immediate early promoter
    586..605     +  promoter       PLtetO-1 promoter (fragment): modified phage lambda PL promoter with tet operator sites (Lutz and Bujard, 1997)
    607..626     +  promoter       PLtetO-1 promoter (fragment): modified phage lambda PL promoter with tet operator sites (Lutz and Bujard, 1997)
    634..667     +  promoter       TRE3GV promoter (fragment): 3rd-generation Tet-responsive promoter that can be activated by binding of Tet-On® 3G, optimized for retroviral and lentiviral vectors
    802..926     +  protein_bind   attR1: mutant version of attR; recombination site for the Gateway® LR reaction LR Clonase™
    951..981     +  promoter       lac UV5 promoter: E. coli lac promoter with an "up" mutation
   1005..1034    +  promoter       cat promoter (fragment): promoter of the E. coli cat gene encoding chloramphenicol acetyltransferase
   1035..1694    +  CDS            CmR: chloramphenicol acetyltransferase; cat; confers resistance to chloramphenicol
   1873..2031    +  CDS            ccdA (fragment): CCDA_ECO57 - Also known as H, letA. Experimental evidence at protein level: Swiss-Prot protein existence level 1. Antitoxin component of a type II toxin-antitoxin (TA) system which inhibits the post-segregational killing (PSK) of plasmid-free cells, also referred to as a plasmid addiction system. Binds to and blocks the activity of CcdB; will also remove bound CcdB protein from the CcdB-GyrA complex by forming a CcdA-CcdB complex, a process termed rejuvenation. Functions as a transcriptional corepressor for the ccdAB operon, repression also requires CcdB (By similarity). From Escherichia coli
   2036..2338    +  CDS            ccdB: CCDB_ECOLI - Also known as G, letB, letD. Experimental evidence at protein level: Swiss-Prot protein existence level 1. Toxic component of a type II toxin-antitoxin (TA) system, functioning in plasmid maintainence. Responsible for the post- segregational killing (PSK) of plasmid-free cells, also referred to as a plasmid addiction system. Half-life of over 2 hours. Cell killing by CcdB is accompanied by filamentation, defects in chromosome and plasmid segregation, defects in cell division, formation of anucleate cells, decreased DNA synthesis and plasmid loss. Interferes with the activity of DN
   2382..2506    -  protein_bind   attR2: mutant version of attR; recombination site for the Gateway® LR reaction LR Clonase™
   2697..3206    +  CDS            BioID2 (fragment): promiscuous R40G mutant of a biotin protein ligase from Aquifex aeolicus (Kim et al., 2016)
   3256..3480    +  polyA_signal   bGH poly(A) signal: bovine growth hormone polyadenylation signal
   3484..3505    +  promoter       SV40 promoter (fragment): SV40 enhancer and early promoter
   3526..3759    +  rep_origin     f1 ori (fragment) (sequence partly withheld): f1 bacteriophage origin of replication; arrow indicates direction of (+) strand synthesis
   3764..3811    +  protein_bind   FRT: FLP-mediated recombination occurs in the 8-bp core sequence TCTAGAAA (Turan and Bode, 2011). FLP recombinase from the Saccharomyces cerevisiae 2μ plasmid
   3819..4841    +  CDS            HygR: aminoglycoside phosphotransferase from E. coli; aph(4)-Ia; confers resistance to hygromycin
   4851..4976    +  CDS            ble (fragment): BLE_KLEPN - Experimental evidence at protein level: Swiss-Prot protein existence level 1. Binding protein with a strong affinity to the bleomycin family of antibiotics. Binds to CL990; an antimitotic-antibiotic compound. From Klebsiella pneumoniae.
   4971..5092    +  polyA_signal   SV40 poly(A) signal: SV40 polyadenylation signal
   5165..5181    -  protein_bind   lac operator: The lac repressor binds to the lac operator to inhibit transcription in E. coli. This inhibition can be relieved by adding lactose or isopropyl-β-D-thiogalactopyranoside (IPTG). lac repressor encoded by lacI
   5189..5219    -  promoter       lac promoter: promoter for the E. coli lac operon
   5234..5255    -  protein_bind   CAP binding site: CAP binding activates transcription in the presence of cAMP. E. coli catabolite activator protein
   5268..5360    -  CDS            lacI (fragment): lac repressor; lacI; The lac repressor binds to the lac operator to inhibit transcription in E. coli. This inhibition can be relieved by adding lactose or isopropyl-β-D-thiogalactopyranoside (IPTG).
   5543..6131    -  rep_origin     ori: high-copy-number ColE1/pMB1/pBR322/pUC origin of replication
   6302..7162    -  CDS            AmpR: β-lactamase; bla; confers resistance to ampicillin, carbenicillin, and related antibiotics
   7163..7267    -  promoter       AmpR promoter: bla
   7326..7378    -  misc_feature   bom (fragment): basis of mobility region from pBR322
