[The description below was written by a language model from this plasmid's Addgene catalogue record and pLannotate feature annotations shown in this document.]
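Description:
MAC3-tag-C is an empty Gateway destination vector built on the pcDNA5/FRT/TO backbone. It is designed to fuse a gene of interest at its C terminus to a StrepIII-HA-UltraID tag for expression in mammalian cells. In bacteria it replicates from a high-copy ColE1/pUC-type origin and is selected with ampicillin through the β-lactamase gene. Because the Gateway cassette carries the gyrase toxin gene ccdB, the unrecombined vector is propagated in a ccdB-tolerant strain.

Expression is driven by the CMV immediate early enhancer and promoter. Short tet operator matches follow the promoter, consistent with the tetracycline-regulated "TO" design, in which transcription is held off in Tet repressor-expressing cells until an inducer is added. Downstream, attR1 and attR2 flank a chloramphenicol resistance gene and ccdB. An LR recombination with an entry clone replaces this cassette with the open reading frame, and ccdB counter-selects against non-recombinant plasmids. After attR2, the annotation tool detects a region resembling BioID2, which probably corresponds to UltraID, a compact promiscuous biotin ligase. The StrepIII and HA elements listed in the catalogue were not annotated separately. A bGH polyadenylation signal ends the transcription unit.

An FRT site sits directly upstream of a hygromycin resistance coding sequence. This layout allows FLP-mediated integration into a genomic FRT site in compatible host lines, giving isogenic, hygromycin-selectable stable cells. The combined tag supports both Strep-based affinity purification and proximity-dependent biotinylation from one construct. The associated publication applied this approach to mapping the interactomes of human receptor tyrosine kinases.
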