Addgene plasmid #185481: MAC3-tag-C
Purpose: (Empty Backbone) Gateway compatible destination vectors containing StrepIII/HA/UltralD
Depositing lab: Markku Varjosalo. Depositing organization: University of Helsinki, Institute of Biotechnology. Publication: Physical and functional interactome atlas of human receptor tyrosine kinases. Salokas K, Liu X, Ohman T, Chowdhury I, Gawriyski L, Keskitalo S, Varjosalo M. EMBO Rep. 2022 Apr 5:e54041. doi: 10.15252/embr.202154041. PubMed 35384245.
Backbone
  Vector backbone: pcDNA5/FRT/TO
  Vector type: Mammalian Expression, Bacterial Expression
  Selectable markers: Hygromycin
  Tag / fusion protein: StrepIII-HA-UltraID (C terminal on backbone)
Growth in bacteria
  Bacterial resistance: Ampicillin, 100 μg/mL
  Growth temperature: 37°C
  Growth strain: ccdB Survival
  Copy number: High Copy
Gene/Insert
  Cloning method: Restriction Enzyme
Terms and licenses: Academic/Nonprofit Terms; Industry Terms: Not Available to Industry
How to cite: MAC3-tag-C was a gift from Markku Varjosalo (Addgene plasmid # 185481 ; http://n2t.net/addgene:185481 ; RRID:Addgene_185481)
